Addgene plasmid #32245: pMCGL-T7Mutant
Depositing lab: Nils Walter. Depositing organization: University of Michigan. Publication: Nondenaturing purification of co-transcriptionally folded RNA avoids common folding heterogeneity. Pereira MJ, Behera V, Walter NG. PLoS One. 2010 . 5(9):e12953. 10.1371/journal.pone.0012953 PubMed 20886091.
Backbone
  Vector backbone: pGEM4Z
  Backbone manufacturer: Promega
  Backbone size w/o insert (bp): 2700
  Vector type: Bacterial Expression
Growth in bacteria
  Bacterial resistance: Ampicillin, 100 μg/mL
  Growth temperature: 37°C
  Growth strain: XL10 Gold
  Copy number: High Copy
Gene/Insert
  Gene/Insert name: Glucosamine-6-phosphate activated ribozyme (alt name: glmS Ribozyme)
  Species: Bacillus subtilis
  Insert size (bp): 211
  Cloning method: Restriction Enzyme; 5′ cloning site AflII (not destroyed); 3′ cloning site EcoRI (not destroyed)
  Sequencing primers: 5′ T7; 3′ SP6
Terms and licenses: Academic/Nonprofit Terms; Industry Terms: Not Available to Industry
How to cite: pMCGL-T7Mutant was a gift from Nils Walter (Addgene plasmid # 32245 ; http://n2t.net/addgene:32245 ; RRID:Addgene_32245)
