[The description below was written by a language model from this plasmid's Addgene catalogue record.]
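Description:
pMCGL-T7Mutant is a small, high-copy bacterial plasmid built on the Promega pGEM4Z backbone (about 2.7 kb without insert), a general cloning and in vitro transcription vector. It is propagated in E. coli under ampicillin selection. The record lists it as a bacterial expression vector, but pGEM-series plasmids are best known for carrying opposing T7 and SP6 phage promoters that flank the cloning region. This fits the use of T7 and SP6 primers as the 5′ and 3′ sequencing primers here. No feature table is provided, so the exact arrangement of the promoters, origin and resistance gene cannot be confirmed from the record.

The payload is a 211 bp insert encoding the glucosamine-6-phosphate activated ribozyme (glmS ribozyme) from Bacillus subtilis, cloned between AflII (5′) and EcoRI (3′) sites, both of which remain intact. The glmS ribozyme is a self-cleaving catalytic RNA that uses glucosamine-6-phosphate as a cofactor, so cleavage can be triggered on demand by adding this small molecule. The associated publication concerns nondenaturing purification of co-transcriptionally folded RNA. This suggests the ribozyme serves as a ligand-inducible cleavage module that releases a transcribed RNA of interest without denaturing steps, with the retained AflII site possibly allowing a target sequence to be placed upstream. That role is inferred from the publication title and is not stated explicitly in the record. The "T7Mutant" in the name implies a change related to the T7 promoter or T7 transcription, but the record does not describe what the mutation is or what it is for.
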