>Addgene plasmid #32245 | pMCGL-T7Mutant | addgene partial sequence | sequence record 37954 | SP6 5'-ATTTAGGTGACACTATAG-3'
ATCATGTGATTTCTCTTTGTTCAAGGAGTCACCCCCTTGGTTTGAAGAAATCCTTACGGCTGTGATCTGC
ACACTCAGCCGGGAGGCATCCGCCGAAAATTCGATAACCTCCATCCTCGTCAACTTAAACCGCGGGGCGC
GACTATCTTACGCACTTGCATGATTCTCCTCGCTGCTTAAGTTCGGGCGCGCATGCCTGCAGGTCGACTC
TAGAGGATCCCCGGGTACCGAGCTCAAGCTTGTCTCCCTATAGTTTTTAGTATTAGAGCTTGGCGTAATC
ATGGTCATAGCTGTTTCCTGTGTGAAATTGTTATCCGCTCACAATTCCACACAACATACGAGCCGGAAGC
ATAAAGTGTAAAGCCTGGGGTGCCTAATGAGTGAGCTAACTCACATTAATTGCGTTGCGCTCACTGCCCG
CTTTCCAGTCGGGAAACCTGTCGTGCCAGCTGCATTAATGAATCGGCCAACGCGCGGGGAGAGGCGGTTT
GCGTATTGGGCGCTCTTCCGCTTCCTCGCTCACTGACTCGCTGCGCTCGGTCGTTCGGCTGCGGCGAGCG
GTATCAGCTCACTCAAAGGCGGTAATACGGTTA
